Addgene plasmid #67664: mKate2-P2A-APEX2-OSBP
Purpose: Mammalian expression vector driving APEX2-OSBP (Human OSBP domain, [marks PI4P] fused to EM peroxidase marker). Also contains bicistronially expressed cytoplasmic red reporter.
Depositing lab: Rob Parton. Depositing organization: University of Queensland, Institute for Molecular Bioscience. Publication: Modular Detection of GFP-Labeled Proteins for Rapid Screening by Electron Microscopy in Cells and Organisms. Ariotti N, Hall TE, Rae J, Ferguson C, McMahon KA, Martel N, Webb RE, Webb RI, Teasdale RD, Parton RG. Dev Cell. 2015 Nov 23;35(4):513-25. doi: 10.1016/j.devcel.2015.10.016. Epub 2015 Nov 12. PubMed 26585296.
Backbone
  Vector backbone: pCSDEST2
  Vector type: Mammalian Expression
Growth in bacteria
  Bacterial resistance: Ampicillin, 100 μg/mL
  Growth temperature: 37°C
  Growth strain: DH5alpha
  Copy number: High Copy
Gene/Insert
  Gene/Insert name: mKate2-P2A-APEX2-OSBP
  Species: Synthetic
  Promoter: CMV
  Cloning method: Gateway Cloning
  Sequencing primers: 5′ SP6; 3′ T3
Terms and licenses: Academic/Nonprofit Terms; Industry Terms: Not Available to Industry
How to cite: mKate2-P2A-APEX2-OSBP was a gift from Rob Parton (Addgene plasmid # 67664 ; http://n2t.net/addgene:67664 ; RRID:Addgene_67664)
