[The description below was written by a language model from this plasmid's Addgene catalogue record and pLannotate feature annotations shown in this document.]
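Description:
mKate2-P2A-APEX2-OSBP is a 6,013 bp mammalian expression plasmid built on the pCSDEST2 backbone by multisite Gateway recombination. It is propagated in E. coli as a high-copy plasmid through a ColE1/pUC-type origin and selected with ampicillin via the β-lactamase gene. An f1 origin and remnants of the lac region (lacZα and lacI fragments, lac promoter and operator) are also present in the backbone.

Expression is driven by a CMV promoter, annotated in the sequence as the simian CMV IE94 enhancer/promoter. This promoter runs to the end of the numbered sequence, so on the circular plasmid it lies directly upstream of an SP6 promoter and the insert. The open reading frame starts after attB1 with the monomeric red fluorescent protein mKate2. According to the construct name, a P2A self-cleaving peptide comes next; it is not separately annotated but would fall in the gap between the mKate2 and APEX2 features. APEX2, the engineered soybean ascorbate peroxidase, follows and is joined across an attB2 site to a roughly 300 bp OSBP fragment. The record describes this fragment as a human OSBP domain that marks PI4P, although the annotation tool matched it to the rabbit orthologue. An attB3 site and an SV40 polyadenylation signal close the cassette, and T7 (partial) and T3 promoters flank the 3′ end.

The P2A element lets a single transcript yield free cytoplasmic mKate2, which identifies transfected cells, and a separate APEX2-OSBP fusion. The OSBP domain directs the peroxidase to PI4P-containing membranes, where APEX2 serves as an electron microscopy marker. The plasmid thus serves as a genetically encoded probe for localising PI4P at the ultrastructural level.
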