Features (pLannotate 1.2.2; 20 found; start..end, strand, type, name):
     35..53      +  promoter       SP6 promoter: promoter for bacteriophage SP6 RNA polymerase
    108..132     +  protein_bind   attB1: mutant version of attB; recombination site for the Gateway® BP reaction BP Clonase™
    139..834     +  CDS            mKate2: mKate2 is a basic (constitutively fluorescent) red fluorescent protein published in 2009, derived from Entacmaea quadricolor. It is reported to be a rapidly-maturing monomer with moderate acid sensitivity.
    924..1671    +  CDS            APEX2 (fragment): soybean ascorbate peroxidase, engineered to serve as a monomeric tag for electron microscopy and live-cell proteomics (Lam et al., 2015) more active than the original APEX due to the A134P mutation
   1679..1699    -  protein_bind   attB2: mutant version of attB; core recombination site for the Gateway® BP reaction BP Clonase™
   1702..1998    +  CDS            OSBP (fragment): OSBP1_RABIT - Experimental evidence at protein level: Swiss-Prot protein existence level 1. Lipid transporter involved in lipid countertransport between the Golgi complex and membranes of the endoplasmic reticulum: specifically exchanges sterol with phosphatidylinositol 4-phosphate (PI4P), delivering sterol to the Golgi in exchange for PI4P, which is degraded by the SAC1/SACM1L phosphatase in the endoplasmic reticulum (By similarity). Binds cholesterol and a range of oxysterols including 25-hydroxycholesterol (PubMed:18165705). Cholesterol binding promotes the formation of a complex with PP2A
   2002..2022    -  protein_bind   attB3: mutant version of attB; core recombination site for the Gateway® BP reaction BP Clonase™
   2040..2057    -  promoter       T7 promoter (fragment): promoter for bacteriophage T7 RNA polymerase
   2062..2196    -  polyA_signal   SV40 poly(A) signal: SV40 polyadenylation signal
   2309..2327    -  promoter       T3 promoter: promoter for bacteriophage T3 RNA polymerase
   2372..2388    -  protein_bind   lac operator: The lac repressor binds to the lac operator to inhibit transcription in E. coli. This inhibition can be relieved by adding lactose or isopropyl-β-D-thiogalactopyranoside (IPTG). lac repressor encoded by lacI
   2396..2426    -  promoter       lac promoter: promoter for the E. coli lac operon
   2441..2462    -  protein_bind   CAP binding site: CAP binding activates transcription in the presence of cAMP. E. coli catabolite activator protein
   2475..2567    -  CDS            lacI (fragment): lac repressor; lacI; The lac repressor binds to the lac operator to inhibit transcription in E. coli. This inhibition can be relieved by adding lactose or isopropyl-β-D-thiogalactopyranoside (IPTG).
   2750..3338    -  rep_origin     ori: high-copy-number ColE1/pMB1/pBR322/pUC origin of replication
   3509..4369    -  CDS            AmpR: β-lactamase; bla; confers resistance to ampicillin, carbenicillin, and related antibiotics
   4370..4474    -  promoter       AmpR promoter: bla
   4527..4955    -  rep_origin     f1 ori (sequence partly withheld): f1 bacteriophage origin of replication; arrow indicates direction of (+) strand synthesis
   4960..5026    -  CDS            lacZα (fragment): LacZα fragment of β-galactosidase; lacZ fragment
   5029..6013    +  promoter       CMV IE94 promoter: enhancer/promoter region of simian cytomegalovirus major immediate early transcription unit IE94
>Addgene plasmid #67664 | mKate2-P2A-APEX2-OSBP | depositor full sequence | sequence record 117189 | mKate2-P2A-APEX2-OSBP sequence 6013 bps
CGCCATTCTGCCTGGGGACGTCGGAGCAAGCTTGATTTAGGTGACACTATAGAATACAAGCTACTTGTTC
TTTTTGCAGGATCCCATCGATTCGAATTCAAGGATCAACAAGTTTGTACAAAAAAGCAGGCTGCCACCAT
GGTGAGCGAGCTGATTAAGGAGAACATGCACATGAAGCTGTACATGGAGGGCACCGTGAACAACCACCAC
TTCAAGTGCACATCCGAGGGCGAAGGCAAGCCCTACGAGGGCACCCAGACCATGAGAATCAAGGCGGTCG
AGGGCGGCCCTCTCCCCTTCGCCTTCGACATCCTGGCTACCAGCTTCATGTACGGCAGCAAAACCTTCAT
CAACCACACCCAGGGCATCCCCGACTTCTTTAAGCAGTCCTTCCCCGAGGGCTTCACATGGGAGAGAGTC
ACCACATACGAAGACGGGGGCGTGCTGACCGCTACCCAGGACACCAGCCTCCAGGACGGCTGCCTCATCT
ACAACGTCAAGATCAGAGGGGTGAACTTCCCATCCAACGGCCCTGTGATGCAGAAGAAAACACTCGGCTG
GGAGGCCTCCACCGAGACCCTGTACCCCGCTGACGGCGGCCTGGAAGGCAGAGCCGACATGGCCCTGAAG
CTCGTGGGCGGGGGCCACCTGATCTGCAACTTGAAGACCACATACAGATCCAAGAAACCCGCTAAGAACC
TCAAGATGCCCGGCGTCTACTATGTGGACAGAAGACTGGAAAGAATCAAGGAGGCCGACAAAGAGACCTA
CGTCGAGCAGCACGAGGTGGCTGTGGCCAGATACTGCGACCTCCCTAGCAAACTGGGGCACAGACCTAGG
GGCAGCGGCGCCACCAACTTCAGCCTGCTGAAGCAGGCCGGCGACGTGGAGGAGAACCCCGGCCCCGCCC
CCGGCAGCCTCGAGGGAAAGTCTTACCCAACTGTGAGTGCTGATTACCAGGACGCCGTTGAGAAGGCGAA
GAAGAAGCTCAGAGGCTTCATCGCTGAGAAGAGATGCGCTCCTCTAATGCTCCGTTTGGCATTCCACTCT
GCTGGAACCTTTGACAAGGGCACGAAGACCGGTGGACCCTTCGGAACCATCAAGCACCCTGCCGAACTGG
CTCACAGCGCTAACAACGGTCTTGACATCGCTGTTAGGCTTTTGGAGCCACTCAAGGCGGAGTTCCCTAT
TTTGAGCTACGCCGATTTCTACCAGTTGGCTGGCGTTGTTGCCGTTGAGGTCACGGGTGGACCTAAGGTT
CCATTCCACCCTGGAAGAGAGGACAAGCCTGAGCCACCACCAGAGGGTCGCTTGCCCGATCCCACTAAGG
GTTCTGACCATTTGAGAGATGTGTTTGGCAAAGCTATGGGGCTTACTGACCAAGATATCGTTGCTCTATC
TGGGGGTCACACTATTGGAGCTGCACACAAGGAGCGTTCTGGATTTGAGGGTCCCTGGACCTCTAATCCT
CTTATTTTCGACAACTCATACTTCACGGAGTTGTTGAGTGGTGAGAAGGAAGGTCTCCTTCAGCTACCTT
CTGACAAGGCTCTTTTGTCTGACCCTGTATTCCGCCCTCTCGTTGACAAATATGCAGCGGACGAAGATGC
CTTCTTTGCTGATTACGCTGAGGCTCACCAAAAGCTTTCCGAGCTTGGGTTTGCTGATGCCGTCGACCCA
GCTTTCTTGTACAAAGTGGCTTCGGGCTCGGCTCGAGAGGGCTGGCTCTTCAAATGGACCAATTATATCA
AAGGCTACCAGCGGCGATGGTTCGTGCTGAGCAACGGGCTCCTGAGCTACTACAGATCAAAGGCAGAGAT
GAGACATACCTGCCGTGGTACCATCAACCTCGCCACAGCCAACATCACCGTGGAGGACTCCTGCAACTTC
ATCATTTCCAATGGGGGTGCTCAGACCTACCATCTGAAAGCTAGTTCAGAAGTTGAGCGGCAGCGCTGGG
TGACGGCCCTGGAACTGGCCAAGGCCAAAGCTGTGAAGTGACAACTTTATTATACATAGTTGCACTCGAG
CCTCTAGAACTATAGTGAGTCGTATTACGTAGATCCAGACATGATAAGATACATTGATGAGTTTGGACAA
ACCACAACTAGAATGCAGTGAAAAAAATGCTTTATTTGTGAAATTTGTGATGCTATTGCTTTATTTGTAA
CCATTATAAGCTGCAATAAACAAGTTAACAACAACAATTGCATTCATTTTATGTTTCAGGTTCAGGGGGA
GGTGTGGGAGGTTTTTTAATTCGCGGCCGCGGCGCCAATGCATTGGGCCCGGTACCCAGCTTTTGTTCCC
TTTAGTGAGGGTTAATTGCGCGCTTGGCGTAATCATGGTCATAGCTGTTTCCTGTGTGAAATTGTTATCC
GCTCACAATTCCACACAACATACGAGCCGGAAGCATAAAGTGTAAAGCCTGGGGTGCCTAATGAGTGAGC
TAACTCACATTAATTGCGTTGCGCTCACTGCCCGCTTTCCAGTCGGGAAACCTGTCGTGCCAGCTGCATT
AATGAATCGGCCAACGCGCGGGGAGAGGCGGTTTGCGTATTGGGCGCTCTTCCGCTTCCTCGCTCACTGA
CTCGCTGCGCTCGGTCGTTCGGCTGCGGCGAGCGGTATCAGCTCACTCAAAGGCGGTAATACGGTTATCC
ACAGAATCAGGGGATAACGCAGGAAAGAACATGTGAGCAAAAGGCCAGCAAAAGGCCAGGAACCGTAAAA
AGGCCGCGTTGCTGGCGTTTTTCCATAGGCTCCGCCCCCCTGACGAGCATCACAAAAATCGACGCTCAAG
TCAGAGGTGGCGAAACCCGACAGGACTATAAAGATACCAGGCGTTTCCCCCTGGAAGCTCCCTCGTGCGC
TCTCCTGTTCCGACCCTGCCGCTTACCGGATACCTGTCCGCCTTTCTCCCTTCGGGAAGCGTGGCGCTTT
CTCATAGCTCACGCTGTAGGTATCTCAGTTCGGTGTAGGTCGTTCGCTCCAAGCTGGGCTGTGTGCACGA
ACCCCCCGTTCAGCCCGACCGCTGCGCCTTATCCGGTAACTATCGTCTTGAGTCCAACCCGGTAAGACAC
GACTTATCGCCACTGGCAGCAGCCACTGGTAACAGGATTAGCAGAGCGAGGTATGTAGGCGGTGCTACAG
AGTTCTTGAAGTGGTGGCCTAACTACGGCTACACTAGAAGGACAGTATTTGGTATCTGCGCTCTGCTGAA
GCCAGTTACCTTCGGAAAAAGAGTTGGTAGCTCTTGATCCGGCAAACAAACCACCGCTGGTAGCGGTGGT
TTTTTTGTTTGCAAGCAGCAGATTACGCGCAGAAAAAAAGGATCTCAAGAAGATCCTTTGATCTTTTCTA
CGGGGTCTGACGCTCAGTGGAACGAAAACTCACGTTAAGGGATTTTGGTCATGAGATTATCAAAAAGGAT
CTTCACCTAGATCCTTTTAAATTAAAAATGAAGTTTTAAATCAATCTAAAGTATATATGAGTAAACTTGG
TCTGACAGTTACCAATGCTTAATCAGTGAGGCACCTATCTCAGCGATCTGTCTATTTCGTTCATCCATAG
TTGCCTGACTCCCCGTCGTGTAGATAACTACGATACGGGAGGGCTTACCATCTGGCCCCAGTGCTGCAAT
GATACCGCGAGACCCACGCTCACCGGCTCCAGATTTATCAGCAATAAACCAGCCAGCCGGAAGGGCCGAG
CGCAGAAGTGGTCCTGCAACTTTATCCGCCTCCATCCAGTCTATTAATTGTTGCCGGGAAGCTAGAGTAA
GTAGTTCGCCAGTTAATAGTTTGCGCAACGTTGTTGCCATTGCTACAGGCATCGTGGTGTCACGCTCGTC
GTTTGGTATGGCTTCATTCAGCTCCGGTTCCCAACGATCAAGGCGAGTTACATGATCCCCCATGTTGTGC
AAAAAAGCGGTTAGCTCCTTCGGTCCTCCGATCGTTGTCAGAAGTAAGTTGGCCGCAGTGTTATCACTCA
TGGTTATGGCAGCACTGCATAATTCTCTTACTGTCATGCCATCCGTAAGATGCTTTTCTGTGACTGGTGA
GTACTCAACCAAGTCATTCTGAGAATAGTGTATGCGGCGACCGAGTTGCTCTTGCCCGGCGTCAATACGG
GATAATACCGCGCCACATAGCAGAACTTTAAAAGTGCTCATCATTGGAAAACGTTCTTCGGGGCGAAAAC
TCTCAAGGATCTTACCGCTGTTGAGATCCAGTTCGATGTAACCCACTCGTGCACCCAACTGATCTTCAGC
ATCTTTTACTTTCACCAGCGTTTCTGGGTGAGCAAAAACAGGAAGGCAAAATGCCGCAAAAAAGGGAATA
AGGGCGACACGGAAATGTTGAATACTCATACTCTTCCTTTTTCAATATTATTGAAGCATTTATCAGGGTT
ATTGTCTCATGAGCGGATACATATTTGAATGTATTTAGAAAAATAAACAAATAGGGGTTCCGCGCACATT
TCCCCGAAAAGTGCCACCTAAATTGTAAGCGTTAATATTTTGTTAAAATTCGCGTTAAATTTTTGTTAAA
TCAGCTCATTTTTTAACCAATAGGCCGAAATCGGCAAAATCCCTTATAAATCAAAAGAATAGACCGAGAT
AGGGT
[37 nt withheld, positions 4626-4662]
AAAGAACGTGGACTCCAACGTCAAAGG
[49 nt withheld, positions 4690-4738]
T
[91 nt withheld, positions 4740-4830]
G
[124 nt withheld, positions 4832-4955]
CCCATTCGCCATTCAGGCTGCGCAACTGTTGGGAAGGGCGATCGGTGCGGGCCTCTTCGCTATTACGCCA
GTCGACCATAGCCAATTCAATATGGCGTATATGGACTCATGCCAATTCAATATGGTGGATCTGGACCTGT
GCCAATTCAATATGGCGTATATGGACTCGTGCCAATTCAATATGGTGGATCTGGACCCCAGCCAATTCAA
TATGGCGGACTTGGCACCATGCCAATTCAATATGGCGGACTTGGCACTGTGCCAACTGGGGAGGGGTCTA
CTTGGCACGGTGCCAAGTTTGAGGAGGGGTCTTGGCCCTGTGCCAAGTCCGCCATATTGAATTGGCATGG
TGCCAATAATGGCGGCCATATTGGCTATATGCCAGGATCAATATATAGGCAATATCCAATATGGCCCTAT
GCCAATATGGCTATTGGCCAGGTTCAATACTATGTATTGGCCCTATGCCATATAGTATTCCATATATGGG
TTTTCCTATTGACGTAGATAGCCCCTCCCAATGGGCGGTCCCATATACCATATATGGGGCTTCCTAATAC
CGCCCATAGCCACTCCCCCATTGACGTCAATGGTCTCTATATATGGTCTTTCCTATTGACGTCATATGGG
CGGTCCTATTGACGTATATGGCGCCTCCCCCATTGACGTCAATTACGGTAAATGGCCCGCCTGGCTCAAT
GCCCATTGACGTCAATAGGACCACCCACCATTGACGTCAATGGGATGGCTCATTGCCCATTCATATCCGT
TCTCACGCCCCCTATTGACGTCAATGACGGTAAATGGCCCACTTGGCAGTACATCAATATCTATTAATAG
TAACTTGGCAAGTACATTACTATTGGAAGGACGCCAGGGTACATTGGCAGTACTCCCATTGACGTCAATG
GCGGTAAATGGCCCGCGATGGCTGCCAAGTACATCCCCATTGACGTCAATGGGGAGGGGCAATGACGCAA
ATGGGCGTTCCATTGACGTAAATGGGCGGTAGGCGTGCCTAATGGGAGGTCTATATAAGCAATGCTCGTT
TAGGGAAC
