>Addgene plasmid #67664 | mKate2-P2A-APEX2-OSBP | addgene partial sequence | sequence record 130225 | CMV-F 5'-CGCAAATGGGCGGTAGGCGTG-3'
ACCGCCATTCTGCCTGGGGACGTCGGAGCAAGCTTGATTTAGGTGACACTATAGAATACAAGCTACTTGT
TCTTTTTGCAGGATCCCATCGATTCGAATTCAAGGATCAACAAGTTTGTACAAAAAAGCAGGCTGCCACC
ATGGTGAGCGAGCTGATTAAGGAGAACATGCACATGAAGCTGTACATGGAGGGCACCGTGAACAACCACC
ACTTCAAGTGCACATCCGAGGGCGAAGGCAAGCCCTACGAGGGCACCCAGACCATGAGAATCAAGGCGGT
CGAGGGCGGCCCTCTCCCCTTCGCCTTCGACATCCTGGCTACCAGCTTCATGTACGGCAGCAAAACCTTC
ATCAACCACACCCAGGGCATCCCCGACTTCTTTAAGCAGTCCTTCCCCGAGGGCTTCACATGGGAGAGAG
TCACCACATACGAAGACGGGGGCGTGCTGACCGCTACCCAGGACACCAGCCTCCAGGACGGCTGCCTCAT
CTACAACGTCAAGATCAGAGGGGTGAACTTCCCATCCAACGGCCCTGTGATGCAGAAGAAAACACTCGGC
TGGGAGGCCTCCACCGAGACCCTGTACCCCGCTGACGGCGGCCTGGAAGGCAGAGCCGACATGGCCCTGA
AGCTCGTGGGCGGGGGCCACCTGATCTGCAACTTGAAGACCACATACAGATCCAAGAAACCCGCTAAGAA
CCTCAAGATGCCCGGCGTCTACTATGTGGACAGAAGACTGGAAAGAATCAAGGAGGCCGACAAAGAGACC
TACGTCGAGCAGCACGAGGTGGCTGTGGCCAGATACTGCGACCTCC
