>Addgene plasmid #67664 | mKate2-P2A-APEX2-OSBP | addgene partial sequence | sequence record 130432 | EBV-rev 5'-GTGGTTTGTCCAAACTCATC-3'
ATACGACTCACTATAGTTCTAGAGGCTCGAGTGCAACTATGTATAATAAAGTTGTCACTTCACAGCTTTG
GCCTTGGCCAGTTCCAGGGCCGTCACCCAGCGCTGCCGCTCAACTTCTGAACTAGCTTTCAGATGGTAGG
TCTGAGCACCCCCATTGGAAATGATGAAGTTGCAGGAGTCCTCCACGGTGATGTTGGCTGTGGCGAGGTT
GATGGTACCACGGCAGGTATGTCTCATCTCTGCCTTTGATCTGTAGTAGCTCAGGAGCCCGTTGCTCAGC
ACGAACCATCGCCGCTGGTAGCCTTTGATATAATTGGTCCATTTGAAGAGCCAGCCCTCTCGAGCCGAGC
CCGAAGCCACTTTGTACAAGAAAGCTGGGTCGACGGCATCAGCAAACCCAAGCTCGGAAAGCTTTTGGTG
AGCCTCAGCGTAATCAGCAAAGAAGGCATCTTCGTCCGCTGCATATTTGTCAACGAGAGGGCGGAATACA
GGGTCAGACAAAAGAGCCTTGTCAGAAGGTAGCTGAAGGAGACCTTCCTTCTCACCACTCAACAACTCCG
TGAAGTATGAGTTGTCGAAAATAAGAGGATTAGAGGTCCAGGGACCCTCAAATCCAGAACGCTCCTTGTG
TGCAGCTCCAATAGTGTGACCCCCAGATAGAGCAACGATATCTTGGTCAGTAAGCCCCATAGCTTTGCCA
AACACATCTCTCAAATGGTCAGAACCCTTAGTGGGATCGGGCAAGCGACCCTCTGGTGGTGGCTCAGGCT
TGTCCTCTCTTCCAGGGTGGAATGGAACCTTAGGTCCACCCGTGACCTCAACGGCAACAACGCCAGCCAA
CTGGTAGA
